>Addgene plasmid #44414 | pGST2-STAM1-VHS | depositor partial sequence | sequence record 60583 | human stam1 (2-143)
CCTCTT
[420 nt withheld, positions 7-426]
TAA
