>Addgene plasmid #44414 | pGST2-STAM1-VHS | addgene partial sequence | sequence record 67762 | pGEX5
CATCCTCCAAAAATCGATACGACCGAAAACCTGTATTTTCAGGGCGCCATGGGACCTCTT
[420 nt withheld, positions 61-480]
TAACTCGAGCGGCCGCATCGTGACTGACTGACGATCTGCCTCGCGCGTTTCGGTGATGACGGTGAAAACC
TCTGACACATGCAGCTCCCGGAGACGGTCACAGCTTGTCTGTAAGCGGATGCCGGGAGCAGACAAGCCCG
TCAGGGCGCGTCAGCGGGTGTTGGCGGGTGTCGGGGCGCAGCCATGACCCAGTCACGTAGCGATAGCGGA
GTGTATAATTCTTGAAGACGAAAGGGCCTCGTGATACGCCTATTTTTATAGGTTAATGTCATGATAATAA
TGGTTTCTTAGACGTCAGGTGGCACTTTTCGGGGAAATGTGCGCGGAACCCCTATTTGTTTATTTTTCTA
AATACATTCAAATATGTATCCGCTCATGAGACAATAACCCTGATAAATGCTTCAATAATATTGAAAAAGG
AAGAGTATGAGTATTCCAACATTTCCGTGTCGC
