[The description below was written by a language model from this plasmid's Addgene catalogue record.]
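Description:
pGST2-STAM1-VHS is a bacterial expression plasmid built on the pGST2 backbone, about 5.4 kb in total, of which roughly 5 kb is vector and 429 bp is insert. It is maintained in E. coli under ampicillin selection. The record gives no annotated feature table, so the origin of replication, copy number and the promoter driving expression are not stated.

The insert encodes the VHS domain of human STAM (also known as STAM1), a subunit of the ESCRT-0 complex. It was cloned by restriction digestion between NcoI and XhoI sites, both of which are retained, so the fragment can be excised or replaced. The coding sequence lies downstream of a glutathione S-transferase (GST) tag supplied by the backbone, yielding an N-terminal GST fusion. GST allows the fusion protein to be captured on glutathione resin, which is useful both for affinity purification and for pull-down style binding assays. Whether a protease cleavage site separates GST from the VHS domain is not given in the record.

VHS domains are compact helical modules found at the N-termini of several trafficking proteins, and the associated work concerns how the VHS domains of ESCRT-0 contribute to high-avidity binding of polyubiquitinated cargo. The plasmid is therefore suited to producing recombinant STAM1 VHS domain in bacteria for biochemical, biophysical or structural studies of ubiquitin recognition in the endosomal sorting pathway.
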