Addgene plasmid #44414: pGST2-STAM1-VHS
Depositing lab: James Hurley. Depositing organization: National Institute of Diabetes & Digestive & Kidney Diseases (NIDDK). Publication: VHS domains of ESCRT-0 cooperate in high-avidity binding to polyubiquitinated cargo. Ren X, Hurley JH. EMBO J. 2010 Mar 17;29(6):1045-54. Epub 2010 Feb 11. 10.1038/emboj.2010.6 PubMed 20150893.
Backbone
  Vector backbone: pGST2
  Backbone size w/o insert (bp): 5000
  Total vector size (bp): 5429
  Vector type: Bacterial Expression
Growth in bacteria
  Bacterial resistance: Ampicillin, 100 μg/mL
  Growth temperature: 37°C
  Growth strain: DH5alpha
  Copy number: Unknown
Gene/Insert
  Gene/Insert name: STAM1-VHS
  Species: H. sapiens (human)
  Insert size (bp): 429
  Entrez Gene: STAM (a.k.a. STAM-1, STAM1)
  Tag / fusion protein: GST (N terminal on backbone)
  Cloning method: Restriction Enzyme; 5′ cloning site NcoI (not destroyed); 3′ cloning site XhoI (not destroyed)
  Sequencing primers: 5′ 5GEX
Terms and licenses: Academic/Nonprofit Terms; Industry Terms: Not Available to Industry
How to cite: pGST2-STAM1-VHS was a gift from James Hurley (Addgene plasmid # 44414 ; http://n2t.net/addgene:44414 ; RRID:Addgene_44414)
